>Addgene plasmid #21144 | pBabePuro-bcl2 | addgene full sequence | sequence record 375726 | Addgene NGS Result
CTGCAGCCTGAATATGGGCCAAACAGGATATCTGTGGTAAGCAGTTCCTGCCCCGGCTCAGGGCCAAGAA
CAGATGGAACAGCTGAATATGGGCCAAACAGGATATCTGTGGTAAGCAGTTCCTGCCCCGGCTCAGGGCC
AAGAACAGATGGTCCCCAGATGCGGTCCAGCCCTCAGCAGTTTCTAGAGAACCATCAGATGTTTCCAGGG
TGCCCCAAGGACCTGAAATGACCCTGTGCCTTATTTGAACTAACCAATCAGTTCGCTTCTCGCTTCTGTT
CGCGCGCTTCTGCTCCCCGAGCTCAATAAAAGAGCCCACAACCCCTCACTCGGGGCGCCAGTCCTCCGAT
TGACTGAGTCGCCCGGGTACCCGTGTATCCAATAAACCCTCTTGCAGTTGCATCCGACTTGTGGTCTCGC
TGTTCCTTGGGAGGGTCTCCTCTGAGTGATTGACTACCCGTCAGCGGGGGTCTTTCATTTGGGGGCTCGT
CCGGGATCGGGAGACCCCTGCCCAGGGACCACCGACCCACCACCGGGAGGCAAGCTGGCCAGCAACTTAT
CTGTGTCTGTCCGATTGTCTAGTGTCTATGACTGATTTTATGCGCCTGCGTCGGTACTAGTTAGCTAACT
AGCTCTGTATCTGGCGGACCCGTGGTGGAACTGACGAGTTCTGAACACCCGGCCGCAACCCTGGGAGACG
TCCCAGGGACTTTGGGGGCCGTTTTTGTGGCCCGACCTGAGGAAGGGAGTCGATGTGGAATCCGACCCCG
TCAGGATATGTGGTTCTGGTAGGAGACGAGAACCTAAAACAGTTCCCGCCTCCGTCTGAATTTTTGCTTT
CGGTTTGGAACCGAAGCCGCGCGTCTTGTCTGCTGCAGCGCTGCAGCATCGTTCTGTGTTGTCTCTGTCT
GACTGTGTTTCTGTATTTGTCTGAAAATTAGGGCCAGACTGTTACCACTCCCTTAAGTTTGACCTTAGGT
CACTGGAAAGATGTCGAGCGGATCGCTCACAACCAGTCGGTAGATGTCAAGAAGAGACGTTGGGTTACCT
TCTGCTCTGCAGAATGGCCAACCTTTAACGTCGGATGGCCGCGAGACGGCACCTTTAACCGAGACCTCAT
CACCCAGGTTAAGATCAAGGTCTTTTCACCTGGCCCGCATGGACACCCAGACCAGGTCCCCTACATCGTG
ACCTGGGAAGCCTTGGCTTTTGACCCCCCTCCCTGGGTCAAGCCCTTTGTACACCCTAAGCCTCCGCCTC
CTCTTCCTCCATCCGCCCCGTCTCTCCCCCTTGAACCTCCTCGTTCGACCCCGCCTCGATCCTCCCTTTA
TCCAGCCCTCACTCCTTCTCTAGGCGCCGGCCGGATCCCAGTGTGGTGGTACGTAGGAATTCGGGTTGGC
CCCCGTTACTTTTCCTCTGGGAAATATGGCGCACGCTGGGAGAACAGGGTACGATAACCGGGAGATAGTG
ATGAAGTACATCCATTATAAGCTGTCGCAGAGGGGCTACGAGTGGGATGCGGGAGATGTGGGCGCCGCGC
CCCCGGGGGCCGCCCCCGCGCCGGGCATCTTCTCCTCGCAGCCCGGGCACACGCCCCATACAGCCGCATC
CCGGGACCCGGTCGCCAGGACCTCGCCGCTGCAGACCCCGGCTGCCCCCGGCGCCGCCGCGGGGCCTGCG
CTCAGCCCGGTGCCACCTGTGGTCCACCTGACCCTCCGCCAGGCCGGCGACGACTTCTCCCGCCGCTACC
GCCGCGACTTCGCCGAGATGTCCAGGCAGCTGCACCTGACGCCCTTCACCGCGCGGGGACGCTTTGCCAC
GGTGGTGGAGGAGCTCTTCAGGGACGGGGTGAACTGGGGGAGGATTGTGGCCTTCTTTGAGTTCGGTGGG
GTCATGTGTGTGGAGAGCGTCAACCGGGAGATGTCGCCCCTGGTGGACAACATCGCCCTGTGGATGACTG
AGTACCTGAACCGGCACCTGCACACCTGGATCCAGGATAACGGAGGCTGGGATGCCTTTGTGGAACTGTA
CGGCCCCAGCATGCGGCCTCTGTTTGATTTCTCCTGGCTGTCTCTGAAGACTCTGCTCAGTTTGGCCCTG
GTGGGAGCTTGCATCACCCTGGGTGCCTATCTGGGCCACAAGTGAAGTCAACATGCCTGCCCCAAACAAA
TATGCAAAAGGTTCACTAAAGCAGTAGAAATAATATGCAGCCAAGCTTATCGATACCGTCGACCCTGTGG
AATGTGTGTCAGTTAGGGTGTGGAAAGTCCCCAGGCTCCCCAGCAGGCAGAAGTATGCAAAGCATGCATC
TCAATTAGTCAGCAACCAGGTGTGGAAAGTCCCCAGGCTCCCCAGCAGGCAGAAGTATGCAAAGCATGCA
TCTCAATTAGTCAGCAACCATAGTCCCGCCCCTAACTCCGCCCATCCCGCCCCTAACTCCGCCCAGTTCC
GCCCATTCTCCGCCCCATGGCTGACTAATTTTTTTTATTTATGCAGAGGCCGAGGCCGCCTCGGCCTCTG
AGCTATTCCAGAAGTAGTGAGGAGGCTTTTTTGGAGGCCTAGGCTTTTGCAAAAAGCTTACCATGACCGA
GTACAAGCCCACGGTGCGCCTCGCCACCCGCGACGACGTCCCCAGGGCCGTACGCACCCTCGCCGCCGCG
TTCGCCGACTACCCCGCCACGCGCCACACCGTCGATCCGGACCGCCACATCGAGCGGGTCACCGAGCTGC
AAGAACTCTTCCTCACGCGCGTCGGGCTCGACATCGGCAAGGTGTGGGTCGCGGACGACGGCGCCGCGGT
GGCGGTCTGGACCACGCCGGAGAGCGTCGAAGCGGGGGCGGTGTTCGCCGAGATCGGCCCGCGCATGGCC
GAGTTGAGCGGTTCCCGGCTGGCCGCGCAGCAACAGATGGAAGGCCTCCTGGCGCCGCACCGGCCCAAGG
AGCCCGCGTGGTTCCTGGCCACCGTCGGCGTCTCGCCCGACCACCAGGGCAAGGGTCTGGGCAGCGCCGT
CGTGCTCCCCGGAGTGGAGGCGGCCGAGCGCGCCGGGGTGCCCGCCTTCCTGGAGACCTCCGCGCCCCGC
AACCTCCCCTTCTACGAGCGGCTCGGCTTCACCGTCACCGCCGACGTCGAGGTGCCCGAAGGACCGCGCA
CCTGGTGCATGACCCGCAAGCCCGGTGCCTGACGCCCGCCCCACGACCCGCAGCGCCCGACCGAAAGGAG
CGCACGACCCCATGCATCGATAAAATAAAAGATTTTATTTAGTCTCCAGAAAAAGGGGGGAATGAAAGAC
CCCACCTGTAGGTTTGGCAAGCTAGCTTAAGTAACGCCATTTTGCAAGGCATGGAAAAATACATAACTGA
GAATAGAGAAGTTCAGATCAAGGTCAGGAACAGATGGAACAGCTGAATATGGGCCAAACAGGATATCTGT
GGTAAGCAGTTCCTGCCCCGGCTCAGGGCCAAGAACAGATGGAACAGCTGAATATGGGCCAAACAGGATA
TCTGTGGTAAGCAGTTCCTGCCCCGGCTCAGGGCCAAGAACAGATGGTCCCCAGATGCGGTCCAGCCCTC
AGCAGTTTCTAGAGAACCATCAGATGTTTCCAGGGTGCCCCAAGGACCTGAAATGACCCTGTGCCTTATT
TGAACTAACCAATCAGTTCGCTTCTCGCTTCTGTTCGCGCGCTTCTGCTCCCCGAGCTCAATAAAAGAGC
CCACAACCCCTCACTCGGGGCGCCAGTCCTCCGATTGACTGAGTCGCCCGGGTACCCGTGTATCCAATAA
ACCCTCTTGCAGTTGCATCCGACTTGTGGTCTCGCTGTTCCTTGGGAGGGTCTCCTCTGAGTGATTGACT
ACCCGTCAGCGGGGGTCTTTCACATGCAGCATGTATCAAAATTAATTTGGTTTTTTTTCTTAAGTATTTA
CATTAAATGGCCATAGTTGCATTAATGAATCGGCCAACGCGCGGGGAGAGGCGGTTTGCGTATTGGGCGC
TCTTCCGCTTCCTCGCTCACTGACTCGCTGCGCTCGGTCGTTCGGCTGCGGCGAGCGGTATCAGCTCACT
CAAAGGCGGTAATACGGTTATCCACAGAATCAGGGGATAACGCAGGAAAGAACATGTGAGCAAAAGGCCA
GCAAAAGGCCAGGAACCGTAAAAAGGCCGCGTTGCTGGCGTTTTTCCATAGGCTCCGCCCCCCTGACGAG
CATCACAAAAATCGACGCTCAAGTCAGAGGTGGCGAAACCCGACAGGACTATAAAGATACCAGGCGTTTC
CCCCTGGAAGCTCCCTCGTGCGCTCTCCTGTTCCGACCCTGCCGCTTACCGGATACCTGTCCGCCTTTCT
CCCTTCGGGAAGCGTGGCGCTTTCTCATAGCTCACGCTGTAGGTATCTCAGTTCGGTGTAGGTCGTTCGC
TCCAAGCTGGGCTGTGTGCACGAACCCCCCGTTCAGCCCGACCGCTGCGCCTTATCCGGTAACTATCGTC
TTGAGTCCAACCCGGTAAGACACGACTTATCGCCACTGGCAGCAGCCACTGGTAACAGGATTAGCAGAGC
GAGGTATGTAGGCGGTGCTACAGAGTTCTTGAAGTGGTGGCCTAACTACGGCTACACTAGAAGAACAGTA
TTTGGTATCTGCGCTCTGCTGAAGCCAGTTACCTTCGGAAAAAGAGTTGGTAGCTCTTGATCCGGCAAAC
AAACCACCGCTGGTAGCGGTGGTTTTTTTGTTTGCAAGCAGCAGATTACGCGCAGAAAAAAAGGATCTCA
AGAAGATCCTTTGATCTTTTCTACGGGGTCTGACGCTCAGTGGAACGAAAACTCACGTTAAGGGATTTTG
GTCATGAGATTATCAAAAAGGATCTTCACCTAGATCCTTTTGCGGCCGCAAATCAATCTAAAGTATATAT
GAGTAAACTTGGTCTGACAGTTACCAATGCTTAATCAGTGAGGCACCTATCTCAGCGATCTGTCTATTTC
GTTCATCCATAGTTGCCTGACTCCCCGTCGTGTAGATAACTACGATACGGGAGGGCTTACCATCTGGCCC
CAGTGCTGCAATGATACCGCGAGACCCACGCTCACCGGCTCCAGATTTATCAGCAATAAACCAGCCAGCC
GGAAGGGCCGAGCGCAGAAGTGGTCCTGCAACTTTATCCGCCTCCATCCAGTCTATTAATTGTTGCCGGG
AAGCTAGAGTAAGTAGTTCGCCAGTTAATAGTTTGCGCAACGTTGTTGCCATTGCTACAGGCATCGTGGT
GTCACGCTCGTCGTTTGGTATGGCTTCATTCAGCTCCGGTTCCCAACGATCAAGGCGAGTTACATGATCC
CCCATGTTGTGCAAAAAAGCGGTTAGCTCCTTCGGTCCTCCGATCGTTGTCAGAAGTAAGTTGGCCGCAG
TGTTATCACTCATGGTTATGGCAGCACTGCATAATTCTCTTACTGTCATGCCATCCGTAAGATGCTTTTC
TGTGACTGGTGAGTACTCAACCAAGTCATTCTGAGAATAGTGTATGCGGCGACCGAGTTGCTCTTGCCCG
GCGTCAATACGGGATAATACCGCGCCACATAGCAGAACTTTAAAAGTGCTCATCATTGGAAAACGTTCTT
CGGGGCGAAAACTCTCAAGGATCTTACCGCTGTTGAGATCCAGTTCGATGTAACCCACTCGTGCACCCAA
CTGATCTTCAGCATCTTTTACTTTCACCAGCGTTTCTGGGTGAGCAAAAACAGGAAGGCAAAATGCCGCA
AAAAAGGGAATAAGGGCGACACGGAAATGTTGAATACTCATACTCTTCCTTTTTCAATATTATTGAAGCA
TTTATCAGGGTTATTGTCTCATGAGCGGATACATATTTGAATGTATTTAGAAAAATAAACAAATAGGGGT
TCCGCGCACATTTCCCCGAAAAGTGCCAC
Features (pLannotate 1.2.2; 13 found; start..end, strand, type, name):
      8..477     +  LTR            LTR: long terminal repeat from Moloney murine leukemia virus
    601..875     +  misc_feature   MESV Ψ (fragment): packaging signal of murine embryonic stem cell virus
    942..1358    +  CDS            gag (truncated): truncated Moloney murine leukemia virus (MMLV) gag gene lacking the start codon
   1426..2142    +  CDS            BCL2: BCL2_HUMAN - Experimental evidence at protein level: Swiss-Prot protein existence level 1. Suppresses apoptosis in a variety of cell systems including factor-dependent lymphohematopoietic and neural cells. Regulates cell death by controlling the mitochondrial membrane permeability. Appears to function in a feedback loop system with caspases. Inhibits caspase activity either by preventing the release of cytochrome c from the mitochondria and/or by binding to the apoptosis-activating factor (APAF-1). May attenuate inflammation by impairing NLRP1-inflammasome activation, hence CASP1 activation an
   2212..2234    +  misc_feature   MCS (fragment): pBluescript multiple cloning site
   2244..2573    +  promoter       SV40 promoter: SV40 enhancer and early promoter
   2583..3182    +  CDS            PuroR: puromycin N-acetyltransferase; pac from Streptomyces alboniger; confers resistance to puromycin
   3281..3402    +  LTR            3' LTR (ΔU3) (fragment): self-inactivating 3' long terminal repeat (LTR) from Moloney murine leukemia virus
   3403..3872    +  LTR            LTR: long terminal repeat from Moloney murine leukemia virus
   3938..3990    -  CDS            lacI (fragment): lac repressor; lacI; The lac repressor binds to the lac operator to inhibit transcription in E. coli. This inhibition can be relieved by adding lactose or isopropyl-β-D-thiogalactopyranoside (IPTG).
   4173..4761    -  rep_origin     ori: high-copy-number ColE1/pMB1/pBR322/pUC origin of replication
   4921..5781    -  CDS            AmpR: β-lactamase; bla; confers resistance to ampicillin, carbenicillin, and related antibiotics
   5782..5886    -  promoter       AmpR promoter: bla
