[The description below was written by a language model from this plasmid's Addgene catalogue record and pLannotate feature annotations shown in this document.]
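Description:
pBabePuro-bcl2 (also recorded as pJ436) is a Moloney murine leukemia virus–based retroviral vector for stable expression of human BCL2 in mammalian cells. It is built on the pBabePuro backbone, with the insert placed between the EcoRI and SalI sites, both of which are retained. In bacteria the plasmid is maintained through a high-copy ColE1/pUC-type origin and selected with ampicillin via the β-lactamase gene and its own promoter.

The retroviral cassette is bounded by MMLV long terminal repeats. Downstream of the 5′ LTR lie a packaging signal (Ψ) and a truncated gag segment lacking its start codon; together these let the vector RNA be packaged efficiently into virions when the viral proteins are supplied in trans by a packaging cell line. The BCL2 coding sequence follows with no dedicated internal promoter annotated, so it is presumably transcribed from the 5′ LTR, as is usual for pBabe vectors. After a short multiple-cloning-site remnant, an SV40 enhancer/early promoter drives puromycin N-acetyltransferase, allowing puromycin selection of transduced or transfected cells. The automated annotation labels a short fragment just before the 3′ LTR as a self-inactivating ΔU3 element, but a full LTR immediately follows it, so this is probably a partial sequence match rather than a true SIN design. A small lacI fragment in the backbone is likewise a remnant.

The sequenced record (5,909 nt) is somewhat shorter than the sum of the catalogued backbone and insert sizes. BCL2 suppresses apoptosis, and the associated publication concerns induction of cell death in fibroblasts, consistent with use of this construct to test protection from apoptosis.
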