Addgene plasmid #21144: pBabePuro-bcl2
Depositing lab: Junying Yuan. Depositing organization: Harvard Medical School. Publication: Induction of apoptosis in fibroblasts by IL-1 beta-converting enzyme, a mammalian homolog of the C. elegans cell death gene ced-3. Miura M, Zhu H, Rotello R, Hartwieg EA, Yuan J. Cell. 1993 Nov 19. 75(4):653-60. 10.1016/0092-8674(93)90486-A PubMed 8242741.
Backbone
  Vector backbone: pBabePuro
  Backbone size w/o insert (bp): 5035
  Vector type: Mammalian Expression, Retroviral
  Selectable markers: Puromycin
Growth in bacteria
  Bacterial resistance: Ampicillin, 100 μg/mL
  Growth temperature: 37°C
  Growth strain: DH5alpha
  Copy number: High Copy
Gene/Insert
  Gene/Insert name: pBabePuro-bcl 2 (alt name: pJ436)
  Species: H. sapiens (human)
  Insert size (bp): 1215
  Cloning method: Restriction Enzyme; 5′ cloning site EcoRI (not destroyed); 3′ cloning site SalI (not destroyed)
  Sequencing primers: 5′ n/a
Terms and licenses: Academic/Nonprofit Terms; Industry Terms: Not Available to Industry
How to cite: pBabePuro-bcl2 was a gift from Junying Yuan (Addgene plasmid # 21144 ; http://n2t.net/addgene:21144 ; RRID:Addgene_21144)
